Addgene plasmid #79996: pVimentin-miRFP703
Purpose: Vimentin labeling with near-infrared fluorescent protein miRFP703
Depositing lab: Vladislav Verkhusha. Depositing organization: Albert Einstein College of Medicine. Publication: Bright monomeric near-infrared fluorescent proteins as tags and biosensors for multiscale imaging. Shcherbakova DM, Baloban M, Emelyanov AV, Brenowitz M, Guo P, Verkhusha VV. Nat Commun. 2016 Aug 19;7:12405. doi: 10.1038/ncomms12405. PubMed 27539380.
Backbone
  Vector backbone: pN1
  Backbone manufacturer: Clontech
  Backbone size w/o insert (bp): 3970
  Total vector size (bp): 6337
  Vector type: Mammalian Expression
  Selectable markers: Neomycin (select with G418)
Growth in bacteria
  Bacterial resistance: Kanamycin, 50 μg/mL
  Growth temperature: 37°C
  Growth strain: DH5alpha
  Copy number: High Copy
Gene/Insert
  Gene/Insert name: Vimentin (alt name: NM_003380.3)
  Species: H. sapiens (human)
  Insert size (bp): 2367
  GenBank ID: NM_003380.3
  Entrez Gene: VIM
  Promoter: CMV
  Tag / fusion protein: miRFP703 (C terminal on insert)
  Cloning method: Unknown
  Sequencing primers: 5′ CMV-F; 3′ SV40pA-R
Terms and licenses: Academic/Nonprofit Terms; Industry Terms: Not Available to Industry
How to cite: pVimentin-miRFP703 was a gift from Vladislav Verkhusha (Addgene plasmid # 79996 ; http://n2t.net/addgene:79996 ; RRID:Addgene_79996)
