[The description below was written by a language model from this plasmid's Addgene catalogue record and the feature table of its GenBank file.]
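Description:
pVimentin-miRFP703 is a mammalian expression plasmid built on the Clontech pN1 backbone, with a recorded total size of about 6.3 kb (roughly 4.0 kb of backbone plus a 2.4 kb insert). It is propagated in E. coli as a high-copy plasmid under kanamycin selection. It also carries a neomycin resistance marker, so transfected mammalian cells can be selected with G418. The record does not list the origins of replication or other backbone elements individually.

The payload is human vimentin (VIM), the type III intermediate filament protein, expressed from the CMV promoter and fused at its C terminus to miRFP703. The listed insert size appears to cover the whole fusion rather than vimentin alone. miRFP703 is a monomeric near-infrared fluorescent protein. Its monomeric state matters for tagging a filament-forming protein such as vimentin, because oligomerizing tags can disturb assembly or localization. The 3′ sequencing primer site indicates an SV40 polyadenylation signal downstream of the fusion, consistent with N1-type vectors in which the gene of interest sits upstream of the fluorescent protein.

The stated purpose is labeling the vimentin network in mammalian cells for near-infrared imaging. This places the signal in a spectral range well separated from common green and red fluorescent proteins, which suits multicolor experiments.

The GenBank record held for this plasmid covers only a 782 bp portion of the sequence and contains no annotated features beyond the source line. It therefore neither confirms nor adds to the catalogue description, and details such as the linker between vimentin and miRFP703 are not stated.
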