LOCUS       Exported 782 bp ds-DNA linear SYN 23-MAY-2021
DEFINITION  Vimentin labeling with near-infrared fluorescent protein miRFP703.
ACCESSION   .
VERSION     .
KEYWORDS    pVimentin-miRFP703
SOURCE      synthetic DNA construct
  ORGANISM  synthetic DNA construct
REFERENCE   1 (bases 1 to 782)
  AUTHORS   Shcherbakova DM, Baloban M, Emelyanov AV, Brenowitz M, Guo P,
            Verkhusha VV
  TITLE     Bright monomeric near-infrared fluorescent proteins as tags and
            biosensors for multiscale imaging.
  JOURNAL   Nat Commun. 2016 Aug 19;7:12405. doi: 10.1038/ncomms12405.
  PUBMED    27539380
REFERENCE   2 (bases 1 to 782)
  AUTHORS   .
  TITLE     Direct Submission
  JOURNAL   Exported May 23, 2021 from SnapGene Server 1.1.58
            http://www.snapgene.com
FEATURES             Location/Qualifiers
     source          1..782
                     /organism="synthetic DNA construct"
                     /mol_type="other DNA"
ORIGIN
        1 tttagtgaac cgtcagatcc gctagcgcta ccggactcag atctcgagct caagcttcga
       61 attcccatgt ccaccaggtc cgtgtcctcg tcctcctacc gcaggatgtt cggcggcccg
      121 ggcaccgcga gccggccgag ctccagccgg agctacgtga ctacgtccac ccgcacctac
      181 agcctgggca gcgcgctgcg ccccagcacc agccgcagcc tctacgcctc gtccccgggc
      241 ggcgtgtatg ccacgcgctc ctctgccgtg cgcctgcgga gcagcgtgcc cggggtgcgg
      301 ctcctgcagg actcggtgga cttctcgctg gccgacgcca tcaacaccga gttcaagaac
      361 acccgcacca acgagaaggt ggagctgcag gagctgaatg accgcttcgc caactacatc
      421 gacaaggtgc gcttcctgga gcagcagaat aagatcctgc tggccgagct cgagcagctc
      481 aagggccaag gcaagtcgcg cctgggggac ctctacgagg aggagatgcg ggagctgcgc
      541 cggcaggtgg accagctaac caacgacaaa gcccgcgtcg aggtggagcg cgacaacctg
      601 gccgaggaca tcatgcgcct ccgggagaaa ttgcaggagg agatgcttca gagagaggaa
      661 gccgaaaaca ccctgcaatc tttcagacag gatgttgaca atgcgtctct ggcacgtctt
      721 gaccttgaac gcaaagtgga atctttgcaa gaagagattg cctttttgaa gaaactccac
      781 ga
//
