>Addgene plasmid #79996 | pVimentin-miRFP703 | addgene partial sequence | sequence record 153313 | SV40pA-R 5'-GAAATTTGTGATGCTATTGC-3'
ACAAGTTAACAACAACAATTGCATTCATTTTATGTTTCAGGTTCAGGGGGAGGTGTGGGAGGTTTTTTAA
AGCAAGTAAAACCTCTACAAATGTGGTATGGCTGATTATGATCTAGAGTCGCGGCCGCTTAGCTCTCAAG
CGCGGTGATCCGCGTCGCGATCCTTTCGGCGAGCCGTTTGCAGATCGCCCGCAGCTCGAAACGGATGAAG
CGCGGCAGATAATGGTGACAGACAACCAGGCCCCACAGCTTGCCGCCGACCACCAGCGACACCGCCAGGG
TGGCGCGCACGCCCATGTCCTTCAGGAACTGCAGATGGATCGGCGACATCGAGCGCAGGAAGCAGCCCGA
CATGTCGAGATCGCGCCCGGTCAGCGGCGACAGCCGCGGCTCCAGCGGCACCGGCTGATAGGTGACGTCG
ACCAGCACGCGGACGCGCTGCCGCACGTACAGCTGCCGCGCCATCTGCGGGACCAGCGACGACGGATAGC
GGTTGCCGAAATAGGATTCGAGCCCAGGCACATGGCACTCGGAGAATACCAGGCCGTGGCCTTGCTCATC
GAAACGATACACCATCACCCGGTCGTAGCCGGTGCACTGCTGAAACAGCAGCACGGTGTCATCGCACAGC
GCGCGCAGTGAACCCGCCGTGCGGATCCGCTCCAGCGCCGGCGCCAGCGTGCCTGACAGATCGATCGACG
GGCCGGCACGTTCGAGTTCGATGATCAGCCCGCCTTCCGGAGGCCGATGCATCAGACCGCAGTACTCCGT
AGAGGGATTGCCGATCCGGCAGCGCACCGCGACCGGCATGCCTTCGGCGGTGGGATCGAGATGCGGCAGG
ATCT
