LOCUS       Exported 6337 bp ds-DNA circular SYN 12-MAY-2021
DEFINITION  Vimentin labeling with near-infrared fluorescent protein miRFP703.
ACCESSION   .
VERSION     .
KEYWORDS    pVimentin-miRFP703
SOURCE      synthetic DNA construct
  ORGANISM  synthetic DNA construct
REFERENCE   1 (bases 1 to 6337)
  AUTHORS   Shcherbakova DM, Baloban M, Emelyanov AV, Brenowitz M, Guo P,
            Verkhusha VV
  TITLE     Bright monomeric near-infrared fluorescent proteins as tags and
            biosensors for multiscale imaging.
  JOURNAL   Nat Commun. 2016 Aug 19;7:12405. doi: 10.1038/ncomms12405.
  PUBMED    27539380
REFERENCE   2 (bases 1 to 6337)
  AUTHORS   .
  TITLE     Direct Submission
  JOURNAL   Exported May 12, 2021 from SnapGene Server 1.1.58
            http://www.snapgene.com
FEATURES             Location/Qualifiers
     source          1..6337
                     /organism="synthetic DNA construct"
                     /mol_type="other DNA"
     enhancer        61..364
                     /label=CMV enhancer
                     /note="human cytomegalovirus immediate early enhancer"
     promoter        365..568
                     /label=CMV promoter
                     /note="human cytomegalovirus (CMV) immediate early
                     promoter"
     primer_bind     519..539
                     /label=CMV-F
                     /note="Human CMV immediate early promoter, forward primer"
     regulatory      2050..2059
                     /regulatory_class="other"
                     /note="vertebrate consensus sequence for strong initiation
                     of translation (Kozak, 1987)"
     CDS             2056..3003
                     /codon_start=1
                     /product="bright monomeric near-infrared fluorescent
                     protein engineered from a bacterial phytochrome, with an
                     emission maximum of 703 nm (Shcherbakova et al., 2016)"
                     /label=miRFP703
                     /label=ORF
     frame           1
                     /translation="MVAGHASGSPAFGTASHSNCEHEEIHLAGSIQPHGALLVVSEHDH
                     RVIQASANAAEFLNLGSVLGVPLAEIDGDLLIKILPHLDPTAEGMPVAVRCRIGNPSTE
                     YCGLMHRPPEGGLIIELERAGPSIDLSGTLAPALERIRTAGSLRALCDDTVLLFQQCTG
                     YDRVMVYRFDEQGHGLVFSECHVPGLESYFGNRYPSSLVPQMARQLYVRQRVRVLVDVT
                     YQPVPLEPRLSPLTGRDLDMSGCFLRSMSPIHLQFLKDMGVRATLAVSLVVGGKLWGLV
                     VCHHYLPRFIRFELRAICKRLAERIATRITALES"
     polyA_signal    3125..3246
                     /label=SV40 poly(A) signal
                     /note="SV40 polyadenylation signal"
     primer_bind     complement(3162..3181)
                     /label=SV40pA-R
                     /note="SV40 polyA, reverse primer"
     primer_bind     3216..3235
                     /label=EBV-rev
                     /note="SV40 polyA terminator, reverse primer"
     rep_origin      complement(3253..3708)
                     /direction=LEFT
                     /label=f1 ori
                     /note="f1 bacteriophage origin of replication; arrow
                     indicates direction of (+) strand synthesis"
     primer_bind     complement(3390..3411)
                     /label=F1ori-F
                     /note="F1 origin, forward primer"
     primer_bind     3602..3621
                     /label=F1ori-R
                     /note="F1 origin, reverse primer"
     promoter        3735..3839
                     /gene="bla"
                     /label=AmpR promoter
     promoter        3841..4198
                     /label=SV40 promoter
                     /note="SV40 enhancer and early promoter"
     primer_bind     complement(3864..3884)
                     /label=pBABE 3'
                     /note="SV40 enhancer, reverse primer for pBABE vectors"
     rep_origin      4049..4184
                     /label=SV40 ori
                     /note="SV40 origin of replication"
     primer_bind     4111..4130
                     /label=SV40pro-F
                     /note="SV40 promoter/origin, forward primer"
     CDS             4233..5027
                     /codon_start=1
                     /gene="aph(3')-II (or nptII)"
                     /product="aminoglycoside phosphotransferase from Tn5"
                     /label=NeoR/KanR
                     /note="confers resistance to neomycin, kanamycin, and G418
                     (Geneticin(R))"
                     /translation="MIEQDGLHAGSPAAWVERLFGYDWAQQTIGCSDAAVFRLSAQGRP
                     VLFVKTDLSGALNELQDEAARLSWLATTGVPCAAVLDVVTEAGRDWLLLGEVPGQDLLS
                     SHLAPAEKVSIMADAMRRLHTLDPATCPFDHQAKHRIERARTRMEAGLVDQDDLDEEHQ
                     GLAPAELFARLKASMPDGEDLVVTHGDACLPNIMVENGRFSGFIDCGRLGVADRYQDIA
                     LATRDIAEELGGEWADRFLVLYGIAAPDSQRIAFYRLLDEFF"
     primer_bind     complement(4287..4306)
                     /label=Neo-R
                     /note="Neomycin resistance gene, reverse primer"
     primer_bind     4897..4916
                     /label=Neo-F
                     /note="Neomycin resistance gene, forward primer"
     primer_bind     complement(5215..5234)
                     /label=TK-pA-R
                     /note="Thymidine kinase polyA, reverse primer"
     polyA_signal    5259..5306
                     /label=HSV TK poly(A) signal
                     /note="herpes simplex virus thymidine kinase
                     polyadenylation signal (Cole and Stacy, 1985)"
     rep_origin      5635..6223
                     /direction=RIGHT
                     /label=ori
                     /note="high-copy-number ColE1/pMB1/pBR322/pUC origin of
                     replication"
     primer_bind     6124..6143
                     /label=pBR322ori-F
                     /note="pBR322 origin, forward primer"
ORIGIN
        1 tagttattaa tagtaatcaa ttacggggtc attagttcat agcccatata tggagttccg
       61 cgttacataa cttacggtaa atggcccgcc tggctgaccg cccaacgacc cccgcccatt
      121 gacgtcaata atgacgtatg ttcccatagt aacgccaata gggactttcc attgacgtca
      181 atgggtggag tatttacggt aaactgccca cttggcagta catcaagtgt atcatatgcc
      241 aagtacgccc cctattgacg tcaatgacgg taaatggccc gcctggcatt atgcccagta
      301 catgacctta tgggactttc ctacttggca gtacatctac gtattagtca tcgctattac
      361 catggtgatg cggttttggc agtacatcaa tgggcgtgga tagcggtttg actcacgggg
      421 atttccaagt ctccacccca ttgacgtcaa tgggagtttg ttttggcacc aaaatcaacg
      481 ggactttcca aaatgtcgta acaactccgc cccattgacg caaatgggcg gtaggcgtgt
      541 acggtgggag gtctatataa gcagagctgg tttagtgaac cgtcagatcc gctagcgcta
      601 ccggactcag atctcgagct caagcttcga attcccatgt ccaccaggtc cgtgtcctcg
      661 tcctcctacc gcaggatgtt cggcggcccg ggcaccgcga gccggccgag ctccagccgg
      721 agctacgtga ctacgtccac ccgcacctac agcctgggca gcgcgctgcg ccccagcacc
      781 agccgcagcc tctacgcctc gtccccgggc ggcgtgtatg ccacgcgctc ctctgccgtg
      841 cgcctgcgga gcagcgtgcc cggggtgcgg ctcctgcagg actcggtgga cttctcgctg
      901 gccgacgcca tcaacaccga gttcaagaac acccgcacca acgagaaggt ggagctgcag
      961 gagctgaatg accgcttcgc caactacatc gacaaggtgc gcttcctgga gcagcagaat
     1021 aagatcctgc tggccgagct cgagcagctc aagggccaag gcaagtcgcg cctgggggac
     1081 ctctacgagg aggagatgcg ggagctgcgc cggcaggtgg accagctaac caacgacaaa
     1141 gcccgcgtcg aggtggagcg cgacaacctg gccgaggaca tcatgcgcct ccgggagaaa
     1201 ttgcaggagg agatgcttca gagagaggaa gccgaaaaca ccctgcaatc tttcagacag
     1261 gatgttgaca atgcgtctct ggcacgtctt gaccttgaac gcaaagtgga atctttgcaa
     1321 gaagagattg cctttttgaa gaaactccac gaagaggaaa tccaggagct gcaggctcag
     1381 attcaggaac agcatgtcca aatcgatgtg gatgtttcca agcctgacct cacggctgcc
     1441 ctgcgtgacg tacgtcagca atatgaaagt gtggctgcca agaacctgca ggaggcagaa
     1501 gaatggtaca aatccaagtt tgctgacctc tctgaggctg ccaaccggaa caatgacgcc
     1561 ctgcgccagg caaagcagga gtccactgag taccggagac aggtgcagtc cctcacctgt
     1621 gaagtggatg cccttaaagg aaccaatgag tccctggaac gccagatgcg tgaaatggaa
     1681 gagaactttg ccgttgaagc tgctaactac caagacacta ttggccgcct gcaggatgag
     1741 attcagaata tgaaggagga aatggctcgt caccttcgtg aataccaaga cctgctcaat
     1801 gttaagatgg cccttgacat tgagattgcc acctacagga agctgctgga aggcgaggag
     1861 agcaggattt ctctgcctct tccaaacttt tcctccctga acctgaggga aactaatctg
     1921 gattcactcc ctctggttga tacccactca aaaaggacac ttctgattaa gacggttgaa
     1981 actagagatg gacaggttat caacgaaact tctcagcatc acgatgacct tgaaggggat
     2041 ccaccggtcg ccaccatggt agcaggtcat gcctctggca gccccgcatt cgggaccgcc
     2101 tctcattcga attgcgaaca tgaagagatc cacctcgccg gctcgatcca gccgcatggc
     2161 gcgcttctgg tcgtcagcga acatgatcat cgcgtcatcc aggccagcgc caacgccgcg
     2221 gaatttctga atctcggaag cgtactcggc gttccgctcg ccgagatcga cggcgatctg
     2281 ttgatcaaga tcctgccgca tctcgatccc accgccgaag gcatgccggt cgcggtgcgc
     2341 tgccggatcg gcaatccctc tacggagtac tgcggtctga tgcatcggcc tccggaaggc
     2401 gggctgatca tcgaactcga acgtgccggc ccgtcgatcg atctgtcagg cacgctggcg
     2461 ccggcgctgg agcggatccg cacggcgggt tcactgcgcg cgctgtgcga tgacaccgtg
     2521 ctgctgtttc agcagtgcac cggctacgac cgggtgatgg tgtatcgttt cgatgagcaa
     2581 ggccacggcc tggtattctc cgagtgccat gtgcctgggc tcgaatccta tttcggcaac
     2641 cgctatccgt cgtcgctggt cccgcagatg gcgcggcagc tgtacgtgcg gcagcgcgtc
     2701 cgcgtgctgg tcgacgtcac ctatcagccg gtgccgctgg agccgcggct gtcgccgctg
     2761 accgggcgcg atctcgacat gtcgggctgc ttcctgcgct cgatgtcgcc gatccatctg
     2821 cagttcctga aggacatggg cgtgcgcgcc accctggcgg tgtcgctggt ggtcggcggc
     2881 aagctgtggg gcctggttgt ctgtcaccat tatctgccgc gcttcatccg tttcgagctg
     2941 cgggcgatct gcaaacggct cgccgaaagg atcgcgacgc ggatcaccgc gcttgagagc
     3001 taagcggccg cgactctaga tcataatcag ccataccaca tttgtagagg ttttacttgc
     3061 tttaaaaaac ctcccacacc tccccctgaa cctgaaacat aaaatgaatg caattgttgt
     3121 tgttaacttg tttattgcag cttataatgg ttacaaataa agcaatagca tcacaaattt
     3181 cacaaataaa gcattttttt cactgcattc tagttgtggt ttgtccaaac tcatcaatgt
     3241 atcttaaggc gtaaattgta agcgttaata ttttgttaaa attcgcgtta aatttttgtt
     3301 aaatcagctc attttttaac caataggccg aaatcggcaa aatcccttat aaatcaaaag
     3361 aatagaccga gatagggttg agtgttgttc cagtttggaa caagagtcca ctattaaaga
     3421 acgtggactc caacgtcaaa ggnnnnnnnn nnnnnnnnnn nnnnnnnnnn nnnnnnnnnn
     3481 nnnnnnnnnn ntnnnnnnnn nnnnnnnnnn nnnnnnnnnn nnnnnnnnnn nnnnnnnnnn
     3541 nnnnnnnnnn nnnnnnnnnn nnnnnnnnnn nnnnnnnnnn nnngnnnnnn nnnnnnnnnn
     3601 nnnnnnnnnn nnnnnnnnnn nnnnnnnnnn nnnnnnnnnn nnnnnnnnnn nnnnnnnnnn
     3661 nnnnnnnnnn nnnnnnnnnn nnnnnnnnnn nnnnnnnnnn nnnnnnnnca ggtggcactt
     3721 ttcggggaaa tgtgcgcgga acccctattt gtttattttt ctaaatacat tcaaatatgt
     3781 atccgctcat gagacaataa ccctgataaa tgcttcaata atattgaaaa aggaagagtc
     3841 ctgaggcgga aagaaccagc tgtggaatgt gtgtcagtta gggtgtggaa agtccccagg
     3901 ctccccagca ggcagaagta tgcaaagcat gcatctcaat tagtcagcaa ccaggtgtgg
     3961 aaagtcccca ggctccccag caggcagaag tatgcaaagc atgcatctca attagtcagc
     4021 aaccatagtc ccgcccctaa ctccgcccat cccgccccta actccgccca gttccgccca
     4081 ttctccgccc catggctgac taattttttt tatttatgca gaggccgagg ccgcctcggc
     4141 ctctgagcta ttccagaagt agtgaggagg cttttttgga ggcctaggct tttgcaaaga
     4201 tcgatcaaga gacaggatga ggatcgtttc gcatgattga acaagatgga ttgcacgcag
     4261 gttctccggc cgcttgggtg gagaggctat tcggctatga ctgggcacaa cagacaatcg
     4321 gctgctctga tgccgccgtg ttccggctgt cagcgcaggg gcgcccggtt ctttttgtca
     4381 agaccgacct gtccggtgcc ctgaatgaac tgcaagacga ggcagcgcgg ctatcgtggc
     4441 tggccacgac gggcgttcct tgcgcagctg tgctcgacgt tgtcactgaa gcgggaaggg
     4501 actggctgct attgggcgaa gtgccggggc aggatctcct gtcatctcac cttgctcctg
     4561 ccgagaaagt atccatcatg gctgatgcaa tgcggcggct gcatacgctt gatccggcta
     4621 cctgcccatt cgaccaccaa gcgaaacatc gcatcgagcg agcacgtact cggatggaag
     4681 ccggtcttgt cgatcaggat gatctggacg aagagcatca ggggctcgcg ccagccgaac
     4741 tgttcgccag gctcaaggcg agcatgcccg acggcgagga tctcgtcgtg acccatggcg
     4801 atgcctgctt gccgaatatc atggtggaaa atggccgctt ttctggattc atcgactgtg
     4861 gccggctggg tgtggcggac cgctatcagg acatagcgtt ggctacccgt gatattgctg
     4921 aagagcttgg cggcgaatgg gctgaccgct tcctcgtgct ttacggtatc gccgctcccg
     4981 attcgcagcg catcgccttc tatcgccttc ttgacgagtt cttctgagcg ggactctggg
     5041 gttcgaaatg accgaccaag cgacgcccaa cctgccatca cgagatttcg attccaccgc
     5101 cgccttctat gaaaggttgg gcttcggaat cgttttccgg gacgccggct ggatgatcct
     5161 ccagcgcggg gatctcatgc tggagttctt cgcccaccct agggggaggc taactgaaac
     5221 acggaaggag acaataccgg aaggaacccg cgctatgacg gcaataaaaa gacagaataa
     5281 aacgcacggt gttgggtcgt ttgttcataa acgcggggtt cggtcccagg gctggcactc
     5341 tgtcgatacc ccaccgagac cccattgggg ccaatacgcc cgcgtttctt ccttttcccc
     5401 accccacccc ccaagttcgg gtgaaggccc agggctcgca gccaacgtcg gggcggcagg
     5461 ccctgccata gcctcaggtt actcatatat actttagatt gatttaaaac ttcattttta
     5521 atttaaaagg atctaggtga agatcctttt tgataatctc atgaccaaaa tcccttaacg
     5581 tgagttttcg ttccactgag cgtcagaccc cgtagaaaag atcaaaggat cttcttgaga
     5641 tccttttttt ctgcgcgtaa tctgctgctt gcaaacaaaa aaaccaccgc taccagcggt
     5701 ggtttgtttg ccggatcaag agctaccaac tctttttccg aaggtaactg gcttcagcag
     5761 agcgcagata ccaaatactg tccttctagt gtagccgtag ttaggccacc acttcaagaa
     5821 ctctgtagca ccgcctacat acctcgctct gctaatcctg ttaccagtgg ctgctgccag
     5881 tggcgataag tcgtgtctta ccgggttgga ctcaagacga tagttaccgg ataaggcgca
     5941 gcggtcgggc tgaacggggg gttcgtgcac acagcccagc ttggagcgaa cgacctacac
     6001 cgaactgaga tacctacagc gtgagctatg agaaagcgcc acgcttcccg aagggagaaa
     6061 ggcggacagg tatccggtaa gcggcagggt cggaacagga gagcgcacga gggagcttcc
     6121 agggggaaac gcctggtatc tttatagtcc tgtcgggttt cgccacctct gacttgagcg
     6181 tcgatttttg tgatgctcgt caggggggcg gagcctatgg aaaaacgcca gcaacgcggc
     6241 ctttttacgg ttcctggcct tttgctggcc ttttgctcac atgttctttc ctgcgttatc
     6301 ccctgattct gtggataacc gtattaccgc catgcat
//
